>Addgene plasmid #62916 | pJEP222-AAV-CMV-GFP-pA | addgene full sequence | sequence record 356938 | Addgene NGS Result
CCTGCAGGCAGCTGCGCGCTCGCTCGCTCACTGAGGCCGCCCGGGCGTCGGGCGACCTTTGGTCGCCCGG
CCTCAGTGAGCGAGCGAGCGCGCAGAGAGGGAGTGGCCAACTCCATCACTAGGGGTTCCTGCGGCCGCAC
GCGTCTAGTTATTAATAGTAATCAATTACGGGGTCATTAGTTCATAGCCCATATATGGAGTTCCGCGTTA
CATAACTTACGGTAAATGGCCCGCCTGGCTGACCGCCCAACGACCCCCGCCCATTGACGTCAATAATGAC
GTATGTTCCCATAGTAACGCCAATAGGGACTTTCCATTGACGTCAATGGGTGGAGTATTTACGGTAAACT
GCCCACTTGGCAGTACATCAAGTGTATCATATGCCAAGTACGCCCCCTATTGACGTCAATGACGGTAAAT
GGCCCGCCTGGCATTATGCCCAGTACATGACCTTATGGGACTTTCCTACTTGGCAGTACATCTACGTATT
AGTCATCGCTATTACCATGGTGATGCGGTTTTGGCAGTACATCAATGGGCGTGGATAGCGGTTTGACTCA
CGGGGATTTCCAAGTCTCCACCCCATTGACGTCAATGGGAGTTTGTTTTGGCACCAAAATCAACGGGACT
TTCCAAAATGTCGTAACAACTCCGCCCCATTGACGCAAATGGGCGGTAGGCGTGTACGGTGGGAGGTCTA
TATAAGCAGAGCTCGTTTAGTGAACCGTCAGATCGCCTGGAGACGCCATCCACGCTGTTTTGACCTCCAT
AGAAGACACCGGGACCGATCCAGCCTCCGCGGATTCGAATCCCGGCCGGGAACGGTGCATTGGAACGCGG
ATTCCCCGTGCCAAGAGTGACGTAAGTACCGCCTATAGAGTCTATAGGCCCACAAAAAATGCTTTCTTCT
TTTAATATACTTTTTTGTTTATCTTATTTCTAATACTTTCCCTAATCTCTTTCTTTCAGGGCAATAATGA
TACAATGTATCATGCCTCTTTGCACCATTCTAAAGAATAACAGTGATAATTTCTGGGTTAAGGCAATAGC
AATATTTCTGCATATAAATATTTCTGCATATAAATTGTAACTGATGTAAGAGGTTTCATATTGCTAATAG
CAGCTACAATCCAGCTACCATTCTGCTTTTATTTTATGGTTGGGATAAGGCTGGATTATTCTGAGTCCAA
GCTAGGCCCTTTTGCTAATCATGTTCATACCTCTTATCTTCCTCCCACAGCTCCTGGGCAACGTGCTGGT
CTGTGTGCTGGCCCATCACTTTGGCAAAGAATTGGGATTCGAACATCGATTGAATTCTGCAGTCGGGGAT
CCACCGGTCGCCACCATGGTGAGCAAGGGCGAGGAGCTGTTCACCGGGGTGGTGCCCATCCTGGTCGAGC
TGGACGGCGACGTAAACGGCCACAAGTTCAGCGTGTCCGGCGAGGGCGAGGGCGATGCCACCTACGGCAA
GCTGACCCTGAAGTTCATCTGCACCACCGGCAAGCTGCCCGTGCCCTGGCCCACCCTCGTGACCACCCTG
ACCTACGGCGTGCAGTGCTTCAGCCGCTACCCCGACCACATGAAGCAGCACGACTTCTTCAAGTCCGCCA
TGCCCGAAGGCTACGTCCAGGAGCGCACCATCTTCTTCAAGGACGACGGCAACTACAAGACCCGCGCCGA
GGTGAAGTTCGAGGGCGACACCCTGGTGAACCGCATCGAGCTGAAGGGCATCGACTTCAAGGAGGACGGC
AACATCCTGGGGCACAAGCTGGAGTACAACTACAACAGCCACAACGTCTATATCATGGCCGACAAGCAGA
AGAACGGCATCAAGGTGAACTTCAAGATCCGCCACAACATCGAGGACGGCAGCGTGCAGCTCGCCGACCA
CTACCAGCAGAACACCCCCATCGGCGACGGCCCCGTGCTGCTGCCCGACAACCACTACCTGAGCACCCAG
TCCGCCCTGAGCAAAGACCCCAACGAGAAGCGCGATCACATGGTCCTGCTGGAGTTCGTGACCGCCGCCG
GGATCACTCTCGGCATGGACGAGCTGTACAAGTAAAGCGGCCGACCTGCAGAAGCTTGCCTCGAGCAGCG
CTGCTCGAGAGATCTACGGGTGGCATCCCTGTGACCCCTCCCCAGTGCCTCTCCTGGCCCTGGAAGTTGC
CACTCCAGTGCCCACCAGCCTTGTCCTAATAAAATTAAGTTGCATCATTTTGTCTGACTAGGTGTCCTTC
TATAATATTATGGGGTGGAGGGGGGTGGTATGGAGCAAGGGGCAAGTTGGGAAGACAACCTGTAGGGCCT
GCGGGGTCTATTGGGAACCAAGCTGGAGTGCAGTGGCACAATCTTGGCTCACTGCAATCTCCGCCTCCTG
GGTTCAAGCGATTCTCCTGCCTCAGCCTCCCGAGTTGTTGGGATTCCAGGCATGCATGACCAGGCTCAGC
TAATTTTTGTTTTTTTGGTAGAGACGGGGTTTCACCATATTGGCCAGGCTGGTCTCCAACTCCTAATCTC
AGGTGATCTACCCACCTTGGCCTCCCAAATTGCTGGGATTACAGGCGTGAACCACTGCTCCCTTCCCTGT
CCTTCTGATTTTGTAGGTAACCGGGCCCAATGGCGCGCTAGATAATACGTAGATCCAGACATGATAAGAT
ACATTGATGAGTTTGGACAAACCACAACTAGAATGCAGTGAAAAAAATGCTTTATTTGTGAAATTTGTGA
TGCTATTGCTTTATTTGTAACCATTATAAGCTGCAATAAACAAGTTAACAACAACAATTGCATTCATTTT
ATGTTTCAGGTTCAGGGGGAGGTGTGGGAGGTTTTTTAATTCTTGCGGCCGCGGCGGTACCGGTAACCAC
GTGCGGACCGAGCGGCCGCAGGAACCCCTAGTGATGGAGTTGGCCACTCCCTCTCTGCGCGCTCGCTCGC
TCACTGAGGCCGGGCGACCAAAGGTCGCCCGACGCCCGGGCTTTGCCCGGGCGGCCTCAGTGAGCGAGCG
AGCGCGCAGCTGCCTGCAGGGGCGCCTGATGCGGTATTTTCTCCTTACGCATCTGTGCGGTATTTCACAC
CGCATA
[95 nt withheld, positions 3087-3181]
T
[46 nt withheld, positions 3183-3228]
C
[141 nt withheld, positions 3230-3370]
CCTTTGACGTTGGAGTCCACGTTCTTT
[37 nt withheld, positions 3398-3434]
ACTCTATCTCGGGCTATTCTTTTGATTTATAAGGGATTTTGCCGATTTCGGTCTATTGGTTAAAAAATGA
GCTGATTTAACAAAAATTTAACGCGAATTTTAACAAAATATTAACGTTTACAATTTTATGGTGCACTCTC
AGTACAATCTGCTCTGATGCCGCATAGTTAAGCCAGCCCCGACACCCGCCAACACCCGCTGACGCGCCCT
GACGGGCTTGTCTGCTCCCGGCATCCGCTTACAGACAAGCTGTGACCGTCTCCGGGAGCTGCATGTGTCA
GAGGTTTTCACCGTCATCACCGAAACGCGCGAGACGAAAGGGCCTCGTGATACGCCTATTTTTATAGGTT
AATGTCATGATAATAATGGTTTCTTAGACGTCAGGTGGCACTTTTCGGGGAAATGTGCGCGGAACCCCTA
TTTGTTTATTTTTCTAAATACATTCAAATATGTATCCGCTCATGAGACAATAACCCTGATAAATGCTTCA
ATAATATTGAAAAAGGAAGAGTATGAGTATTCAACATTTCCGTGTCGCCCTTATTCCCTTTTTTGCGGCA
TTTTGCCTTCCTGTTTTTGCTCACCCAGAAACGCTGGTGAAAGTAAAAGATGCTGAAGATCAGTTGGGTG
CACGAGTGGGTTACATCGAACTGGATCTCAACAGCGGTAAGATCCTTGAGAGTTTTCGCCCCGAAGAACG
TTTTCCAATGATGAGCACTTTTAAAGTTCTGCTATGTGGCGCGGTATTATCCCGTATTGACGCCGGGCAA
GAGCAACTCGGTCGCCGCATACACTATTCTCAGAATGACTTGGTTGAGTACTCACCAGTCACAGAAAAGC
ATCTTACGGATGGCATGACAGTAAGAGAATTATGCAGTGCTGCCATAACCATGAGTGATAACACTGCGGC
CAACTTACTTCTGACAACGATCGGAGGACCGAAGGAGCTAACCGCTTTTTTGCACAACATGGGGGATCAT
GTAACTCGCCTTGATCGTTGGGAACCGGAGCTGAATGAAGCCATACCAAACGACGAGCGTGACACCACGA
TGCCTGTAGCAATGGCAACAACGTTGCGCAAACTATTAACTGGCGAACTACTTACTCTAGCTTCCCGGCA
ACAATTAATAGACTGGATGGAGGCGGATAAAGTTGCAGGACCACTTCTGCGCTCGGCCCTTCCGGCTGGC
TGGTTTATTGCTGATAAATCTGGAGCCGGTGAGCGTGGGTCTCGCGGTATCATTGCAGCACTGGGGCCAG
ATGGTAAGCCCTCCCGTATCGTAGTTATCTACACGACGGGGAGTCAGGCAACTATGGATGAACGAAATAG
ACAGATCGCTGAGATAGGTGCCTCACTGATTAAGCATTGGTAACTGTCAGACCAAGTTTACTCATATATA
CTTTAGATTGATTTAAAACTTCATTTTTAATTTAAAAGGATCTAGGTGAAGATCCTTTTTGATAATCTCA
TGACCAAAATCCCTTAACGTGAGTTTTCGTTCCACTGAGCGTCAGACCCCGTAGAAAAGATCAAAGGATC
TTCTTGAGATCCTTTTTTTCTGCGCGTAATCTGCTGCTTGCAAACAAAAAAACCACCGCTACCAGCGGTG
GTTTGTTTGCCGGATCAAGAGCTACCAACTCTTTTTCCGAAGGTAACTGGCTTCAGCAGAGCGCAGATAC
CAAATACTGTTCTTCTAGTGTAGCCGTAGTTAGGCCACCACTTCAAGAACTCTGTAGCACCGCCTACATA
CCTCGCTCTGCTAATCCTGTTACCAGTGGCTGCTGCCAGTGGCGATAAGTCGTGTCTTACCGGGTTGGAC
TCAAGACGATAGTTACCGGATAAGGCGCAGCGGTCGGGCTGAACGGGGGGTTCGTGCACACAGCCCAGCT
TGGAGCGAACGACCTACACCGAACTGAGATACCTACAGCGTGAGCTATGAGAAAGCGCCACGCTTCCCGA
AGGGAGAAAGGCGGACAGGTATCCGGTAAGCGGCAGGGTCGGAACAGGAGAGCGCACGAGGGAGCTTCCA
GGGGGAAACGCCTGGTATCTTTATAGTCCTGTCGGGTTTCGCCACCTCTGACTTGAGCGTCGATTTTTGT
GATGCTCGTCAGGGGGGCGGAGCCTATGGAAAAACGCCAGCAACGCGGCCTTTTTACGGTTCCTGGCCTT
TTGCTGGCCTTTTGCTCACATGT
Features (pLannotate 1.2.2; 18 found; start..end, strand, type, name):
     12..39      +  repeat_region  AAV2 ITR (fragment): inverted terminal repeat of adeno-associated virus serotype 2 inverted
     68..95      +  repeat_region  AAV2 ITR (fragment): inverted terminal repeat of adeno-associated virus serotype 2 inverted
    206..509     +  enhancer       CMV enhancer: human cytomegalovirus immediate early enhancer
    510..713     +  promoter       CMV promoter: human cytomegalovirus (CMV) immediate early promoter
    862..889     +  intron         CMV intron (fragment): modified intron A from human cytomegalovirus (CMV)
    894..1240    +  intron         β-globin intron (fragment): internally truncated intron from human β-globin
   1238..1321    +  CDS            HBB (fragment): HBB_ATEBE - Experimental evidence at protein level: Swiss-Prot protein existence level 1. Involved in oxygen transport from the lung to the various peripheral tissues. From Ateles belzebuth (White-bellied spider monkey).
   1346..2065    +  CDS            EGFP: the original enhanced GFP (Yang et al., 1996) mammalian codon-optimized
   2118..2594    +  polyA_signal   hGH poly(A) signal: human growth hormone polyadenylation signal
   2642..2776    -  polyA_signal   SV40 poly(A) signal: SV40 polyadenylation signal
   2890..3030    +  repeat_region  AAV2 ITR: inverted terminal repeat of adeno-associated virus serotype 2 inverted
   3035..3086    -  misc_feature   bom (fragment): basis of mobility region from pBR322
   3105..3560    +  rep_origin     f1 ori (sequence partly withheld): f1 bacteriophage origin of replication; arrow indicates direction of (+) strand synthesis
   3561..3610    -  misc_feature   bom (fragment): basis of mobility region from pBR322
   3712..3747    -  CDS            rop (fragment): Rop protein, which maintains plasmids at low copy number; rop
   3842..3946    +  promoter       AmpR promoter: bla
   3947..4807    +  CDS            AmpR: β-lactamase; bla; confers resistance to ampicillin, carbenicillin, and related antibiotics
   4978..5566    +  rep_origin     ori: high-copy-number ColE1/pMB1/pBR322/pUC origin of replication
