[The description below was written by a language model from this plasmid's Addgene catalogue record and pLannotate feature annotations shown in this document.]
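Description:
pJEP222-AAV-CMV-GFP-pA is an adeno-associated virus (AAV) transfer plasmid built on a commercial Agilent AAV backbone and designed to express green fluorescent protein from a CMV promoter. It is propagated in E. coli as a high-copy plasmid through a ColE1/pUC-type origin and selected with ampicillin via the β-lactamase gene. An f1 phage origin is also present, along with small remnants of pBR322 bom and rop sequences. A recombination-deficient growth strain is listed, which is the usual precaution for keeping the repeat-rich ITRs intact.

The expression cassette lies between AAV2 inverted terminal repeats, the cis elements needed for replication and packaging of the vector genome into AAV particles. The annotation finds a complete ITR downstream of the cassette but only short fragments upstream, which may reflect difficulty in sequencing or annotating this structured region rather than a true deletion. Within the ITRs, the human CMV immediate-early enhancer and promoter are followed by a truncated human β-globin intron with adjoining exon fragments, a feature commonly included to improve transcript processing and expression. The EGFP coding sequence, cloned between retained EcoRI and XhoI sites, comes next.

The catalogue describes a short 75 bp SV40-based polyadenylation signal as the 3′ UTR. The feature table instead shows an hGH poly(A) signal after EGFP, followed by an SV40 poly(A) signal in the reverse orientation, so the two sources do not fully agree. The sequenced record (5,627 nt) is also slightly shorter than the stated total size (5,641 bp).

The associated work concerns viral vectors for large or difficult-to-express transgenes in neurons. This construct serves as a GFP reporter or control vector and as a backbone in which GFP can be exchanged for other genes.
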