Addgene plasmid #62916: pJEP222-AAV-CMV-GFP-pA
Purpose: AAV vector backbone designed to express GFP from a CMV promoter. It also contains a poly-Adenylation Signal (pA)
Depositing lab: Jonathan Ploski. Depositing organization: University of Texas at Dallas. Publication: The production of viral vectors designed to express large and difficult to express transgenes within neurons. Holehonnur R, Lella SK, Ho A, Luong JA, Ploski JE. Mol Brain. 2015 Feb 24;8:12. doi: 10.1186/s13041-015-0100-7. PubMed 25887710.
Backbone
  Vector backbone: AAV
  Backbone manufacturer: Agilent Technologies
  Backbone size w/o insert (bp): 4855
  Total vector size (bp): 5641
  Modifications to backbone: Vector backbone has 75 bps 3’UTR that contains an SV40 based poly-adenylation signal.
  Vector type: AAV
Growth in bacteria
  Bacterial resistance: Ampicillin, 100 μg/mL
  Growth temperature: 37°C
  Growth strain: NEB Stable
  Copy number: High Copy
Gene/Insert
  Gene/Insert name: Green Fluorescent protein (GFP)
  Insert size (bp): 786
  Promoter: CMV
  Cloning method: Restriction Enzyme; 5′ cloning site EcoR1 (not destroyed); 3′ cloning site Xho1 (not destroyed)
  Sequencing primers: 5′ actGAATTCGCCGCCACCAT GGT GAG CAA GGG CGA GGA G
Terms and licenses: Academic/Nonprofit Terms; Industry Terms: Not Available to Industry
How to cite: pJEP222-AAV-CMV-GFP-pA was a gift from Jonathan Ploski (Addgene plasmid # 62916 ; http://n2t.net/addgene:62916 ; RRID:Addgene_62916)
